Addgene plasmid #195839: HiBiT-FZD1
Purpose: Expresses human FZD1 with an N-terminal HiBiT
Depositing lab: Gunnar Schulte. Depositing organization: Karolinska Institutet. Publication: Quantitative Profiling of WNT-3A Binding to All Human Frizzled Paralogues in HEK293 Cells by NanoBiT/BRET Assessments. Kozielewicz P, Shekhani R, Moser S, Bowin CF, Wesslowski J, Davidson G, Schulte G. ACS Pharmacol Transl Sci. 2021 May 11;4(3):1235-1245. doi: 10.1021/acsptsci.1c00084. eCollection 2021 Jun 11. PubMed 34151213.
Backbone
  Vector backbone: pcDNA3.1
  Vector type: Mammalian Expression
  Selectable markers: Neomycin (select with G418)
Growth in bacteria
  Bacterial resistance: Ampicillin, 100 μg/mL
  Growth temperature: 37°C
  Growth strain: DH5alpha
  Copy number: Unknown
Gene/Insert
  Gene/Insert name: FZD1
  Species: H. sapiens (human)
  Entrez Gene: FZD1
  Promoter: CMV
  Tag / fusion protein: HiBiT (N terminal on insert)
  Cloning method: Gibson Cloning
  Sequencing primers: 5′ CMV; 3′ BGH
Terms and licenses: Academic/Nonprofit Terms; Industry Terms: Not Available to Industry
How to cite: HiBiT-FZD1 was a gift from Gunnar Schulte (Addgene plasmid # 195839 ; http://n2t.net/addgene:195839 ; RRID:Addgene_195839)
