[The description below was written by a language model from this plasmid's Addgene catalogue record and pLannotate feature annotations shown in this document.]
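Description:
HiBiT-FZD1 is a 7.2 kb mammalian expression plasmid built on the pcDNA3.1 backbone that expresses human Frizzled-1 (FZD1), a WNT receptor, carrying an N-terminal HiBiT tag. It is propagated in E. coli through a high-copy ColE1/pUC-type origin with ampicillin selection from the β-lactamase gene, and it also carries an f1 phage origin. For selection in mammalian cells, an SV40 enhancer/early promoter drives the neomycin phosphotransferase gene, followed by an SV40 polyadenylation signal, allowing G418 selection of stable transfectants.

The expression cassette uses the human CMV immediate-early enhancer and promoter, followed by a T7 promoter, and ends in the bovine growth hormone polyadenylation signal. The annotated coding region begins with a short fragment matching the N-terminus of the mouse 5-HT3A receptor, which most likely acts as a heterologous signal peptide, although the record does not state its role. A short unannotated gap lies between this fragment and the FZD1 coding sequence. This gap is where the small HiBiT peptide would be expected to sit, consistent with the catalogue description, though HiBiT itself was not called by the annotation software. FZD1 is annotated as a fragment, which fits replacement of its native signal sequence. A few minor hits, such as a truncated HIV-1 LTR fragment, a ble fragment and a lacI fragment, are probably backbone remnants or annotation artefacts.

HiBiT is an 11-residue peptide that complements the LgBiT protein to reconstitute NanoLuc luciferase. Placing it on the extracellular N-terminus allows luminescent detection of the receptor at the cell surface. The associated publication used such constructs in HEK293 cells for NanoBiT/BRET measurement of WNT-3A binding across the human Frizzled paralogues.
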