Features (pLannotate 1.2.2; 21 found; start..end, strand, type, name):
     28..80      -  misc_feature   bom (fragment): basis of mobility region from pBR322
    235..614     +  enhancer       CMV enhancer: human cytomegalovirus immediate early enhancer
    615..818     +  promoter       CMV promoter: human cytomegalovirus (CMV) immediate early promoter
    814..847     +  LTR            5' LTR (truncated) (fragment): truncated 5' long terminal repeat (LTR) from HIV-1
    863..881     +  promoter       T7 promoter: promoter for bacteriophage T7 RNA polymerase
    923..997     +  CDS            Htr3a (fragment): 5HT3A_MOUSE - Also known as 5ht3, Htr3. Experimental evidence at protein level: Swiss-Prot protein existence level 1. This is one of the several different receptors for 5- hydroxytryptamine (serotonin), a biogenic hormone that functions as a neurotransmitter, a hormone, and a mitogen. This receptor is a ligand- gated ion channel, which when activated causes fast, depolarizing responses in neurons. It is a cation-specific, but otherwise relatively nonselective, ion channel. From Mus musculus (Mouse).
   1034..2761    +  CDS            FZD1 (fragment): FZD1_HUMAN - Experimental evidence at protein level: Swiss-Prot protein existence level 1. (Microbial infection) Acts as a receptor for C.difficile toxin TcdB in the colonic epithelium. From Homo sapiens (Human).
   2802..3026    +  polyA_signal   bGH poly(A) signal: bovine growth hormone polyadenylation signal
   3030..3051    +  promoter       SV40 promoter (fragment): SV40 enhancer and early promoter
   3072..3500    +  rep_origin     f1 ori (sequence partly withheld): f1 bacteriophage origin of replication; arrow indicates direction of (+) strand synthesis
   3514..3843    +  promoter       SV40 promoter: SV40 enhancer and early promoter
   3910..4701    +  CDS            neo: KKA2_KLEPN - Also known as kan, nptII. Experimental evidence at protein level: Swiss-Prot protein existence level 1. Resistance to kanamycin, neomycin, paromomycin, ribostamycin, butirosin and gentamicin B. From Klebsiella pneumoniae.
   4725..4883    +  CDS            ble (fragment): BLE_KLEPN - Experimental evidence at protein level: Swiss-Prot protein existence level 1. Binding protein with a strong affinity to the bleomycin family of antibiotics. Binds to CL990; an antimitotic-antibiotic compound. From Klebsiella pneumoniae.
   4878..4999    +  polyA_signal   SV40 poly(A) signal: SV40 polyadenylation signal
   5072..5088    -  protein_bind   lac operator: The lac repressor binds to the lac operator to inhibit transcription in E. coli. This inhibition can be relieved by adding lactose or isopropyl-β-D-thiogalactopyranoside (IPTG). lac repressor encoded by lacI
   5096..5126    -  promoter       lac promoter: promoter for the E. coli lac operon
   5141..5162    -  protein_bind   CAP binding site: CAP binding activates transcription in the presence of cAMP. E. coli catabolite activator protein
   5175..5267    -  CDS            lacI (fragment): lac repressor; lacI; The lac repressor binds to the lac operator to inhibit transcription in E. coli. This inhibition can be relieved by adding lactose or isopropyl-β-D-thiogalactopyranoside (IPTG).
   5450..6038    -  rep_origin     ori: high-copy-number ColE1/pMB1/pBR322/pUC origin of replication
   6209..7069    -  CDS            AmpR: β-lactamase; bla; confers resistance to ampicillin, carbenicillin, and related antibiotics
   7070..7174    -  promoter       AmpR promoter: bla
>Addgene plasmid #195839 | HiBiT-FZD1 | addgene full sequence | sequence record 387077 | Addgene NGS Result
GACGGATCGGGAGATCTCCCGATCCCCTATGGTGCACTCTCAGTACAATCTGCTCTGATGCCGCATAGTT
AAGCCAGTATCTGCTCCCTGCTTGTGTGTTGGAGGTCGCTGAGTAGTGCGCGAGCAAAATTTAAGCTACA
ACAAGGCAAGGCTTGACCGACAATTGCATGAAGAATCTGCTTAGGGTTAGGCGTTTTGCGCTGCTTCGCG
ATGTACGGGCCAGATATACGCGTTGACATTGATTATTGACTAGTTATTAATAGTAATCAATTACGGGGTC
ATTAGTTCATAGCCCATATATGGAGTTCCGCGTTACATAACTTACGGTAAATGGCCCGCCTGGCTGACCG
CCCAACGACCCCCGCCCATTGACGTCAATAATGACGTATGTTCCCATAGTAACGCCAATAGGGACTTTCC
ATTGACGTCAATGGGTGGAGTATTTACGGTAAACTGCCCACTTGGCAGTACATCAAGTGTATCATATGCC
AAGTACGCCCCCTATTGACGTCAATGACGGTAAATGGCCCGCCTGGCATTATGCCCAGTACATGACCTTA
TGGGACTTTCCTACTTGGCAGTACATCTACGTATTAGTCATCGCTATTACCATGGTGATGCGGTTTTGGC
AGTACATCAATGGGCGTGGATAGCGGTTTGACTCACGGGGATTTCCAAGTCTCCACCCCATTGACGTCAA
TGGGAGTTTGTTTTGGCACCAAAATCAACGGGACTTTCCAAAATGTCGTAACAACTCCGCCCCATTGACG
CAAATGGGCGGTAGGCGTGTACGGTGGGAGGTCTATATAAGCAGAGCTCTCTGGCTAACTAGAGAACCCA
CTGCTTACTGGCTTATCGAAATTAATACGACTCACTATAGGGAGACCCAAGCTGGCTAGCGTTTAAACTT
AAGCTTGCCACCATGCGGCTCTGCATCCCGCAGGTGCTGTTGGCCTTGTTCCTTTCCATGCTGACAGGGC
CGGGAGAAGGCAGCCGGGTGAGCGGCTGGCGGCTGTTCAAGAAGATTAGCGGATCCCAGGCTGCTGGTCA
GGGACCTGGGCAAGGGCCCGGGCCGGGGCAACAACCTCCTCCACCCCCACAACAGCAGCAAAGCGGACAA
CAATATAATGGGGAACGTGGGATCTCCGTTCCTGATCACGGGTACTGCCAACCTATCTCTATTCCGCTCT
GCACTGATATCGCGTACAACCAAACAATCATGCCAAACTTGCTGGGCCATACTAATCAGGAAGATGCAGG
CCTCGAAGTCCATCAGTTCTATCCGCTCGTCAAGGTTCAATGTTCTGCCGAACTCAAGTTCTTTCTTTGC
TCTATGTATGCACCAGTGTGTACCGTACTGGAGCAAGCTCTGCCCCCATGCCGGTCACTCTGTGAACGTG
CCAGACAAGGTTGCGAGGCATTGATGAATAAATTCGGGTTTCAGTGGCCAGATACCCTGAAATGCGAGAA
GTTCCCCGTTCATGGGGCTGGCGAACTTTGCGTCGGGCAAAATACCAGTGACAAAGGCACGCCAACACCG
TCCTTGCTGCCGGAGTTTTGGACATCAAACCCTCAACATGGTGGTGGTGGTCATCGCGGCGGTTTCCCTG
GCGGGGCCGGCGCGTCCGAACGGGGCAAATTCTCTTGTCCGAGGGCACTTAAGGTGCCATCATATCTGAA
TTATCACTTTCTCGGGGAAAAGGATTGCGGCGCTCCGTGTGAACCTACGAAGGTGTATGGCCTCATGTAT
TTTGGGCCAGAGGAACTTCGTTTTAGTCGTACCTGGATTGGGATTTGGTCCGTCCTTTGCTGCGCCTCTA
CCCTGTTTACGGTTCTGACGTACTTGGTCGATATGCGCCGGTTCAGTTATCCAGAAAGGCCCATCATATT
CTTGTCCGGCTGCTATACTGCGGTAGCTGTGGCCTATATTGCTGGCTTTCTTCTCGAAGATCGCGTTGTC
TGTAACGATAAGTTTGCTGAAGACGGAGCCCGCACCGTGGCTCAAGGAACCAAGAAAGAGGGATGCACCA
TTCTCTTTATGATGCTCTATTTCTTTAGCATGGCGTCCAGCATTTGGTGGGTCATTTTGTCCCTGACATG
GTTTCTTGCAGCGGGGATGAAGTGGGGACATGAAGCCATAGAGGCGAACAGTCAGTACTTTCATCTGGCA
GCTTGGGCCGTCCCAGCAATTAAAACTATCACAATACTGGCCCTCGGCCAAGTCGATGGAGACGTCCTCT
CTGGGGTATGTTTCGTAGGGCTCAATAATGTGGATGCGCTTCGAGGGTTCGTGCTGGCACCTTTGTTTGT
GTATCTGTTTATTGGTACTAGTTTCCTGCTCGCGGGATTCGTGAGCCTGTTTCGGATCAGGACGATTATG
AAACATGACGGTACTAAAACTGAAAAGCTCGAAAAGCTGATGGTCAGGATCGGAGTGTTCAGTGTCTTGT
ACACGGTACCTGCCACCATTGTCATTGCATGCTACTTCTACGAGCAAGCATTCAGGGATCAATGGGAACG
GTCCTGGGTGGCACAATCCTGCAAATCCTATGCAATCCCATGTCCCCATCTTCAGGCCGGTGGCGGAGCT
CCCCCTCATCCACCTATGAGCCCGGACTTCACTGTGTTCATGATTAAATACCTCATGACCCTTATTGTTG
GTATCACAAGCGGGTTTTGGATTTGGTCTGGCAAAACTCTCAACAGCTGGCGCAAATTTTACACACGGCT
TACAAACTCAAAGCAAGGGGAAACCACCGTCTAATCTAGAGGGCCCGTTTAAACCCGCTGATCAGCCTCG
ACTGTGCCTTCTAGTTGCCAGCCATCTGTTGTTTGCCCCTCCCCCGTGCCTTCCTTGACCCTGGAAGGTG
CCACTCCCACTGTCCTTTCCTAATAAAATGAGGAAATTGCATCGCATTGTCTGAGTAGGTGTCATTCTAT
TCTGGGGGGTGGGGTGGGGCAGGACAGCAAGGGGGAGGATTGGGAAGACAATAGCAGGCATGCTGGGGAT
GCGGTGGGCTCTATGGCTTCTGAGGCGGAAAGAACCAGCTGGGGCTCTAGGGGGTATCCCC
[124 nt withheld, positions 3072-3195]
C
[91 nt withheld, positions 3197-3287]
A
[49 nt withheld, positions 3289-3337]
CCTTTGACGTTGGAGTCCACGTTCTTT
[37 nt withheld, positions 3365-3401]
ACCCTATCTCGGTCTATTCTTTTGATTTATAAGGGATTTTGCCGATTTCGGCCTATTGGTTAAAAAATGA
GCTGATTTAACAAAAATTTAACGCGAATTAATTCTGTGGAATGTGTGTCAGTTAGGGTGTGGAAAGTCCC
CAGGCTCCCCAGCAGGCAGAAGTATGCAAAGCATGCATCTCAATTAGTCAGCAACCAGGTGTGGAAAGTC
CCCAGGCTCCCCAGCAGGCAGAAGTATGCAAAGCATGCATCTCAATTAGTCAGCAACCATAGTCCCGCCC
CTAACTCCGCCCATCCCGCCCCTAACTCCGCCCAGTTCCGCCCATTCTCCGCCCCATGGCTGACTAATTT
TTTTTATTTATGCAGAGGCCGAGGCCGCCTCTGCCTCTGAGCTATTCCAGAAGTAGTGAGGAGGCTTTTT
TGGAGGCCTAGGCTTTTGCAAAAAGCTCCCGGGAGCTTGTATATCCATTTTCGGATCTGATCAAGAGACA
GGATGAGGATCGTTTCGCATGATTGAACAAGATGGATTGCACGCAGGTTCTCCGGCCGCTTGGGTGGAGA
GGCTATTCGGCTATGACTGGGCACAACAGACAATCGGCTGCTCTGATGCCGCCGTGTTCCGGCTGTCAGC
GCAGGGGCGCCCGGTTCTTTTTGTCAAGACCGACCTGTCCGGTGCCCTGAATGAACTGCAGGACGAGGCA
GCGCGGCTATCGTGGCTGGCCACGACGGGCGTTCCTTGCGCAGCTGTGCTCGACGTTGTCACTGAAGCGG
GAAGGGACTGGCTGCTATTGGGCGAAGTGCCGGGGCAGGATCTCCTGTCATCTCACCTTGCTCCTGCCGA
GAAAGTATCCATCATGGCTGATGCAATGCGGCGGCTGCATACGCTTGATCCGGCTACCTGCCCATTCGAC
CACCAAGCGAAACATCGCATCGAGCGAGCACGTACTCGGATGGAAGCCGGTCTTGTCGATCAGGATGATC
TGGACGAAGAGCATCAGGGGCTCGCGCCAGCCGAACTGTTCGCCAGGCTCAAGGCGCGCATGCCCGACGG
CGAGGATCTCGTCGTGACCCATGGCGATGCCTGCTTGCCGAATATCATGGTGGAAAATGGCCGCTTTTCT
GGATTCATCGACTGTGGCCGGCTGGGTGTGGCGGACCGCTATCAGGACATAGCGTTGGCTACCCGTGATA
TTGCTGAAGAGCTTGGCGGCGAATGGGCTGACCGCTTCCTCGTGCTTTACGGTATCGCCGCTCCCGATTC
GCAGCGCATCGCCTTCTATCGCCTTCTTGACGAGTTCTTCTGAGCGGGACTCTGGGGTTCGAAATGACCG
ACCAAGCGACGCCCAACCTGCCATCACGAGATTTCGATTCCACCGCCGCCTTCTATGAAAGGTTGGGCTT
CGGAATCGTTTTCCGGGACGCCGGCTGGATGATCCTCCAGCGCGGGGATCTCATGCTGGAGTTCTTCGCC
CACCCCAACTTGTTTATTGCAGCTTATAATGGTTACAAATAAAGCAATAGCATCACAAATTTCACAAATA
AAGCATTTTTTTCACTGCATTCTAGTTGTGGTTTGTCCAAACTCATCAATGTATCTTATCATGTCTGTAT
ACCGTCGACCTCTAGCTAGAGCTTGGCGTAATCATGGTCATAGCTGTTTCCTGTGTGAAATTGTTATCCG
CTCACAATTCCACACAACATACGAGCCGGAAGCATAAAGTGTAAAGCCTGGGGTGCCTAATGAGTGAGCT
AACTCACATTAATTGCGTTGCGCTCACTGCCCGCTTTCCAGTCGGGAAACCTGTCGTGCCAGCTGCATTA
ATGAATCGGCCAACGCGCGGGGAGAGGCGGTTTGCGTATTGGGCGCTCTTCCGCTTCCTCGCTCACTGAC
TCGCTGCGCTCGGTCGTTCGGCTGCGGCGAGCGGTATCAGCTCACTCAAAGGCGGTAATACGGTTATCCA
CAGAATCAGGGGATAACGCAGGAAAGAACATGTGAGCAAAAGGCCAGCAAAAGGCCAGGAACCGTAAAAA
GGCCGCGTTGCTGGCGTTTTTCCATAGGCTCCGCCCCCCTGACGAGCATCACAAAAATCGACGCTCAAGT
CAGAGGTGGCGAAACCCGACAGGACTATAAAGATACCAGGCGTTTCCCCCTGGAAGCTCCCTCGTGCGCT
CTCCTGTTCCGACCCTGCCGCTTACCGGATACCTGTCCGCCTTTCTCCCTTCGGGAAGCGTGGCGCTTTC
TCATAGCTCACGCTGTAGGTATCTCAGTTCGGTGTAGGTCGTTCGCTCCAAGCTGGGCTGTGTGCACGAA
CCCCCCGTTCAGCCCGACCGCTGCGCCTTATCCGGTAACTATCGTCTTGAGTCCAACCCGGTAAGACACG
ACTTATCGCCACTGGCAGCAGCCACTGGTAACAGGATTAGCAGAGCGAGGTATGTAGGCGGTGCTACAGA
GTTCTTGAAGTGGTGGCCTAACTACGGCTACACTAGAAGAACAGTATTTGGTATCTGCGCTCTGCTGAAG
CCAGTTACCTTCGGAAAAAGAGTTGGTAGCTCTTGATCCGGCAAACAAACCACCGCTGGTAGCGGTGGTT
TTTTTGTTTGCAAGCAGCAGATTACGCGCAGAAAAAAAGGATCTCAAGAAGATCCTTTGATCTTTTCTAC
GGGGTCTGACGCTCAGTGGAACGAAAACTCACGTTAAGGGATTTTGGTCATGAGATTATCAAAAAGGATC
TTCACCTAGATCCTTTTAAATTAAAAATGAAGTTTTAAATCAATCTAAAGTATATATGAGTAAACTTGGT
CTGACAGTTACCAATGCTTAATCAGTGAGGCACCTATCTCAGCGATCTGTCTATTTCGTTCATCCATAGT
TGCCTGACTCCCCGTCGTGTAGATAACTACGATACGGGAGGGCTTACCATCTGGCCCCAGTGCTGCAATG
ATACCGCGAGACCCACGCTCACCGGCTCCAGATTTATCAGCAATAAACCAGCCAGCCGGAAGGGCCGAGC
GCAGAAGTGGTCCTGCAACTTTATCCGCCTCCATCCAGTCTATTAATTGTTGCCGGGAAGCTAGAGTAAG
TAGTTCGCCAGTTAATAGTTTGCGCAACGTTGTTGCCATTGCTACAGGCATCGTGGTGTCACGCTCGTCG
TTTGGTATGGCTTCATTCAGCTCCGGTTCCCAACGATCAAGGCGAGTTACATGATCCCCCATGTTGTGCA
AAAAAGCGGTTAGCTCCTTCGGTCCTCCGATCGTTGTCAGAAGTAAGTTGGCCGCAGTGTTATCACTCAT
GGTTATGGCAGCACTGCATAATTCTCTTACTGTCATGCCATCCGTAAGATGCTTTTCTGTGACTGGTGAG
TACTCAACCAAGTCATTCTGAGAATAGTGTATGCGGCGACCGAGTTGCTCTTGCCCGGCGTCAATACGGG
ATAATACCGCGCCACATAGCAGAACTTTAAAAGTGCTCATCATTGGAAAACGTTCTTCGGGGCGAAAACT
CTCAAGGATCTTACCGCTGTTGAGATCCAGTTCGATGTAACCCACTCGTGCACCCAACTGATCTTCAGCA
TCTTTTACTTTCACCAGCGTTTCTGGGTGAGCAAAAACAGGAAGGCAAAATGCCGCAAAAAAGGGAATAA
GGGCGACACGGAAATGTTGAATACTCATACTCTTCCTTTTTCAATATTATTGAAGCATTTATCAGGGTTA
TTGTCTCATGAGCGGATACATATTTGAATGTATTTAGAAAAATAAACAAATAGGGGTTCCGCGCACATTT
CCCCGAAAAGTGCCACCTGACGTC
