>Addgene plasmid #195839 | HiBiT-FZD1 | depositor partial sequence | sequence record 379760 | CMV forward
GGAGCTCGTCGTGGCTAACGTAGAGAACCACTGCTTACTGGCTTATCGAAATTAATACGACTCACTATAG
GGAGACCCAAGCTGGCTAGCGTTTAAACTTAAGCTTGCCACCATGCGGCTCTGCATCCCGCAGGTGCTGT
TGGCCTTGTTCCTTTCCATGCTGACAGGGCCGGGAGAAGGCAGCCGGGTGAGCGGCTGGCGGCTGTTCAA
GAAGATTAGCGGATCCCAGGCTGCTGGTCAGGGACCTGGGCAAGGGCCCGGGCCGGGGCAACAACCTCCT
CCACCCCCACAACAGCAGCAAAGCGGACAACAATATAATGGGGAACGTGGGATCTCCGTTCCTGATCACG
GGTACTGCCAACCTATCTCTATTCCGCTCTGCACTGATATCGCGTACAACCAAACAATCATGCCAAACTT
GCTGGGCCATACTAATCAGGAAGATGCAGGCCTCGAAGTCCATCAGTTCTATCCGCTCGTCAAGGTTCAA
TGTTCTGCCGAACTCAAGTTCTTTCTTTGCTCTATGTATGCACCAGTGTGTACCGTACTGGAGCAAGCTC
TGCCCCCATGCCGGTCACTCTGTGAACGTGCCAGACAAGGTTGCGAGGCATTGATGAATAAATTCGGGTT
TCAGTGGCCAGATACCCTGAAATGCGAGAAGTTCCCCGTTCATGGGGCTGGCGAACTTTGCGTCGGGCAA
AATACCAGTGACAAAGGCACGCCAACACCGTCCTTGCTGCCGGAGTTTTGGACATCAAACCCTCAACATG
GTGGTGGTGGTCATCGCGGCGGTTTCCCTGGCGGGGCCGGCGCGTCCGAACGGGGCAAATTCTCTTGTCC
GAGGGCACTTAAGGTGCCATCATATCTGAATTATCACTTTCTCGGGGAAAAGGATTGCGGCGCTCCGTGT
GAACCTACGAAGGTGTATGGCCTCATGTATTTTGGGCCAGAGGAACTTCGTTTTAGTCGTACCTGGATTG
GGATTTGGTCCGTCCTTTGCTGCGCCTCTACCCTGTTTACGGTTCTGACGTACTTGGTCGATATGCGCCG
GTTCAGTTATCCAGAAAGGCCCATCATATTCTTGTCCGGCTGCTATACTGCGGTAGCTGTGGCCTAAATT
GCTGGCTTTCTTCCCGAAGATCGCGTTG
