>Addgene plasmid #195839 | HiBiT-FZD1 | depositor partial sequence | sequence record 379761 | BGH reverse
TTAGGGCCTCTAGATTAGACGGTGGTTTCCCCTTGCTTTGAGTTTGTAAGCCGTGTGTAAAATTTGCGCC
AGCTGTTGAGAGTTTTGCCAGACCAAATCCAAAACCCGCTTGTGATACCAACAATAAGGGTCATGAGGTA
TTTAATCATGAACACAGTGAAGTCCGGGCTCATAGGTGGATGAGGGGGAGCTCCGCCACCGGCCTGAAGA
TGGGGACATGGGATTGCATAGGATTTGCAGGATTGTGCCACCCAGGACCGTTCCCATTGATCCCTGAATG
CTTGCTCGTAGAAGTAGCATGCAATGACAATGGTGGCAGGTACCGTGTACAAGACACTGAACACTCCGAT
CCTGACCATCAGCTTTTCGAGCTTTTCAGTTTTAGTACCGTCATGTTTCATAATCGTCCTGATCCGAAAC
AGGCTCACGAATCCCGCGAGCAGGAAACTAGTACCAATAAACAGATACACAAACAAAGGTGCCAGCACGA
ACCCTCGAAGCGCATCCACATTATTGAGCCCTACGAAACATACCCCAGAGAGGACGTCTCCATCGACTTG
GCCGAGGGCCAGTATTGTGATAGTTTTAATTGCTGGGACGGCCCAAGCTGCCAGATGAAAGTACTGACTG
TTCGCCTCTATGGCTTCATGTCCCCACTTCATCCCCGCTGCAAGAAACCATGTCAGGGACAAAATGACCC
ACCAAATGCTGGACGCCATGCTAAAGAAATAGAGCATCATAAAGAGAATGGTGCATCCCTCTTTCTTGGT
TCCTTGAGCCACGGTGCGGGCTCCGTCTTCAGCAAACTTATCGTTACAGACAACGCGATCTTCGAGAAGA
AAGCCAGCAATATAGGCCACAGCTACCGCAGTATAGCAGCCGGACAAGAATATGATGGGCCTTTCTGGAT
AACTGAACCGGCGCATATCGACCAAGTACGTCAGAACCGTAAACAGGGTAGAGGCGCAGCAAAGGACGGA
CCAAATCCCAATCCAGGTACGACTAAAACGAAGTTCCTCTGGCCCAAAATACATGAGGCCATACACCTTC
GTAGGTTCACACGGAGCGCCGCAATCCTTTTCCCCGAGAAAGTGATAATTCAGATATGATGGCACCTTAA
GTGCCCTCGGACAAGAGAATTTGCCCCGTTCGGACGCGCCGGCCCCGCCAGGGAAACCGCCGCGATGACA
CCACCC
